>Addgene plasmid #85815 | pCMV5-hPPT1 | addgene full sequence | sequence record 169516 | Addgene NGS Result
ATGGCGTCGCCCGGCTGCCTGTGGCTCTTGGCTGTGGCTCTCCTGCCATGGACCTGCGCTTCTCGGGCGC
TGCAGCATCTGGACCCGCCGGCGCCGCTGCCGTTGGTGATCTGGCATGGGATGGGAGACAGCTGTTGCAA
TCCCTTAAGCATGGGTGCTATTAAAAAAATGGTGGAGAAGAAAATACCTGGAATTTACGTCTTATCTTTA
GAGATTGGGAAGACCCTGATGGAGGACGTGGAGAACAGCTTCTTCTTGAATGTCAATTCCCAAGTAACAA
CAGTGTGTCAGGCACTTGCTAAGGATCCTAAATTGCAGCAAGGCTACAATGCTATGGGATTCTCCCAGGG
AGGCCAATTTCTGAGGGCAGTGGCTCAGAGATGCCCTTCACCTCCCATGATCAATCTGATCTCGGTTGGG
GGACAACATCAAGGTGTTTTTGGACTCCCTCGATGCCCAGGAGAGAGCTCTCACATCTGTGACTTCATCC
GAAAAACACTGAATGCTGGGGCGTACTCCAAAGTTGTTCAGGAACGCCTCGTGCAAGCCGAATACTGGCA
TGACCCCATAAAGGAGGATGTGTATCGCAACCACAGCATCTTCTTGGCAGATATAAATCAGGAGCGGGGT
ATCAATGAGTCCTACAAGAAAAACCTGATGGCCCTGAAGAAGTTTGTGATGGTGAAATTCCTCAATGATT
CCATTGTGGACCCTGTAGATTCGGAGTGGTTTGGATTTTACAGAAGTGGCCAAGCCAAGGAAACCATTCC
CTTACAGGAGACCTCCCTGTACACACAGGACCGCCTGGGGCTAAAGGAAATGGACAATGCAGGACAGCTA
GTGTTTCTGGCTACAGAAGGGGACCATCTTCAGTTGTCTGAAGAATGGTTTTATGCCCACATCATACCAT
TCCTTGGATGAAACCCGTATAGTTCACAATAGAGCTCAGGGAGCCCCAAGCTTGCATGCCTGCAGGTCGA
CTCTAGAGGATCCCGGGTGGCATCCCTGTGACCCCTCCCCAGTGCCTCTCCTGGCCCTGGAAGTTGCCAC
TCCAGTGCCCACCAGCCTTGTCCTAATAAAATTAAGTTGCATCATTTTGTCTGACTAGGTGTCCTTCTAT
AATATTATGGGGTGGAGGGGGGTGGTATGGAGCAAGGGGCAAGTTGGGAAGACAACCTGTAGGGCCTGCG
GGGTCTATTGGGAACCAAGCTGGAGTGCAGTGGCACAATCTTGGCTCACTGCAATCTCCGCCTCCTGGGT
TCAAGCGATTCTCCTGCCTCAGCCTCCCGAGTTGTTGGGATTCCAGGCATGCATGACCAGGCTCAGCTAA
TTTTTGTTTTTTTGGTAGAGACGGGGTTTCACCATATTGGCCAGGCTGGTCTCCAACTCCTAATCTCAGG
TGATCTACCCACCTTGGCCTCCCAAATTGCTGGGATTACAGGCGTGAACCACTGCTCCCTTCCCTGTCCT
TCTGATTTTAAAATAACTATACCAGCAGGAGGACGTCCAGACACAGCATAGGCTACCTGGCCATGCCCAA
CCGGTGGGACATTTGAGTTGCTTGCTTGGCACTGTCCTCTCATGCGTTGGGTCCACTCAGTAGATGCCTG
TTGAATTGGGTACGCGGCCAGCTTGGCTGTGGAATGTGTGTCAGTTAGGGTGTGGAAAGTCCCCAGGCTC
CCCAGCAGGCAGAAGTATGCAAAGCATGCATCTCAATTAGTCAGCAACCAGGTGTGGAAAGTCCCCAGGC
TCCCCAGCAGGCAGAAGTATGCAAAGCATGCATCTCAATTAGTCAGCAACCATAGTCCCGCCCCTAACTC
CGCCCATCCCGCCCCTAACTCCGCCCAGTTCCGCCCATTCTCCGCCCCATGGCTGACTAATTTTTTTTAT
TTATGCAGAGGCCGAGGCCGCCTCGGCCTCTGAGCTATTCCAGAAGTAGTGAGGAGGCTTTTTTGGAGGC
CTAGGCTTTTGCAAAAAGCTCCTCGAGGAACTGAAAAACCAGAAAGTTAATTCCCTATAGTGAGTCGTAT
TAAATTCGTAATCATGTCATAGCTGTTTCCTGTGTGAAATTGTTATCCGCTCACAATTCCACACAACATA
CGAGCCGGAAGCATAAAGTGTAAAGCCTGGGGTGCCTAATGAGTGAGCTAACTCACATTAATTGCGTTGC
GCTCACTGCCCGCTTTCCAGTCGGGAAACCTGTCGTGCCAGCTGCATTAATGAATCGGCCAACGCGCGGG
GAGAGGCGGTTTGCGTATTGGGCGCTCTTCCGCTTCCTCGCTCACTGACTCGCTGCGCTCGGTCGTTCGG
CTGCGGCGAGCGGTATCAGCTCACTCAAAGGCGGTAATACGGTTATCCACAGAATCAGGGGATAACGCAG
GAAAGAACATGTGAGCAAAAGGCCAGCAAAAGGCCAGGAACCGTAAAAAGGCCGCGTTGCTGGCGTTTTT
CCATAGGCTCCGCCCCCCTGACGAGCATCACAAAAATCGACGCTCAAGTCAGAGGTGGCGAAACCCGACA
GGACTATAAAGATACCAGGCGTTTCCCCCTGGAAGCTCCCTCGTGCGCTCTCCTGTTCCGACCCTGCCGC
TTACCGGATACCTGTCCGCCTTTCTCCCTTCGGGAAGCGTGGCGCTTTCTCATAGCTCACGCTGTAGGTA
TCTCAGTTCGGTGTAGGTCGTTCGCTCCAAGCTGGGCTGTGTGCACGAACCCCCCGTTCAGCCCGACCGC
TGCGCCTTATCCGGTAACTATCGTCTTGAGTCCAACCCGGTAAGACACGACTTATCGCCACTGGCAGCAG
CCACTGGTAACAGGATTAGCAGAGCGAGGTATGTAGGCGGTGCTACAGAGTTCTTGAAGTGGTGGCCTAA
CTACGGCTACACTAGAAGAACAGTATTTGGTATCTGCGCTCTGCTGAAGCCAGTTACCTTCGGAAAAAGA
GTTGGTAGCTCTTGATCCGGCAAACAAACCACCGCTGGTAGCGGTGGTTTTTTTGTTTGCAAGCAGCAGA
TTACGCGCAGAAAAAAAGGATCTCAAGAAGATCCTTTGATCTTTTCTACGGGGTCTGACGCTCAGTGGAA
CGAAAACTCACGTTAAGGGATTTTGGTCATGAGATTATCAAAAAGGATCTTCACCTAGATCCTTTTAAAT
TAAAAATGAAGTTTTAAATCAATCTAAAGTATATATGAGTAAACTTGGTCTGACAGTTACCAATGCTTAA
TCAGTGAGGCACCTATCTCAGCGATCTGTCTATTTCGTTCATCCATAGTTGCCTGACTCCCCGTCGTGTA
GATAACTACGATACGGGAGGGCTTACCATCTGGCCCCAGTGCTGCAATGATACCGCGAGACCCACGCTCA
CCGGCTCCAGATTTATCAGCAATAAACCAGCCAGCCGGAAGGGCCGAGCGCAGAAGTGGTCCTGCAACTT
TATCCGCCTCCATCCAGTCTATTAATTGTTGCCGGGAAGCTAGAGTAAGTAGTTCGCCAGTTAATAGTTT
GCGCAACGTTGTTGCCATTGCTACAGGCATCGTGGTGTCACGCTCGTCGTTTGGTATGGCTTCATTCAGC
TCCGGTTCCCAACGATCAAGGCGAGTTACATGATCCCCCATGTTGTGCAAAAAAGCGGTTAGCTCCTTCG
GTCCTCCGATCGTTGTCAGAAGTAAGTTGGCCGCAGTGTTATCACTCATGGTTATGGCAGCACTGCATAA
TTCTCTTACTGTCATGCCATCCGTAAGATGCTTTTCTGTGACTGGTGAGTACTCAACCAAGTCATTCTGA
GAATAGTGTATGCGGCGACCGAGTTGCTCTTGCCCGGCGTCAATACGGGATAATACCGCGCCACATAGCA
GAACTTTAAAAGTGCTCATCATTGGAAAACGTTCTTCGGGGCGAAAACTCTCAAGGATCTTACCGCTGTT
GAGATCCAGTTCGATGTAACCCACTCGTGCACCCAACTGATCTTCAGCATCTTTTACTTTCACCAGCGTT
TCTGGGTGAGCAAAAACAGGAAGGCAAAATGCCGCAAAAAAGGGAATAAGGGCGACACGGAAATGTTGAA
TACTCATACTCTTCCTTTTTCAATATTATTGAAGCATTTATCAGGGTTATTGTCTCATGAGCGGATACAT
ATTTGAATGTATTTAGAAAAATAAACAAATAGGGGTTCCGCGCACATTTCCCCGAAAAGTGCCACCTG
[124 nt withheld, positions 4199-4322]
C
[91 nt withheld, positions 4324-4414]
A
[49 nt withheld, positions 4416-4464]
CCTTTGACGTTGGAGTCCACGTTCTTT
[37 nt withheld, positions 4492-4528]
ACCCTATCTCGGTCTATTCTTTTGATTTATAAGGGATTTTGCCGATTTCGGCCTATTGGTTAAAAAATGA
GCTGATTTAACAAAAATTTAACGCGAATTTTAACAAAATATTAACGCTTACAATTTCCATTCGCCATTCA
GGCTGCGCAACTGTTGGGAAGGGCGATCGGTGCGGGCCTCTTCGCTATTACGCCAGCTGGCGAAAGGGGG
ATGTGCTGCAAGGCGATTAAGTTGGGTAACGCCAGGGTTTTCCCAGTCACGACGTTGTAAAACGACGGCC
AGTGCCAAGCTGATCTATACATTGAATCAATATTGGCAATTAGCCATATTAGTCATTGGTTATATAGCAT
AAATCAATATTGGCTATTGGCCATTGCATACGTTGTATCTATATCATAATATGTACATTTATATTGGCTC
ATGTCCAATATGACCGCCATGTTGACATTGATTATTGACTAGTTATTAATAGTAATCAATTACGGGGTCA
TTAGTTCATAGCCCATATATGGAGTTCCGCGTTACATAACTTACGGTAAATGGCCCGCCTGGCTGACCGC
CCAACGACCCCCGCCCATTGACGTCAATAATGACGTATGTTCCCATAGTAACGCCAATAGGGACTTTCCA
TTGACGTCAATGGGTGGAGTATTTACGGTAAACTGCCCACTTGGCAGTACATCAAGTGTATCATATGCCA
AGTCCGCCCCCTATTGACGTCAATGACGGTAAATGGCCCGCCTGGCATTATGCCCAGTACATGACCTTAC
GGGACTTTCCTACTTGGCAGTACATCTACGTATTAGTCATCGCTATTACCATGGTGATGCGGTTTTGGCA
GTACACCAATGGGCGTGGATAGCGGTTTGACTCACGGGGATTTCCAAGTCTCCACCCCATTGACGTCAAT
GGGAGTTTGTTTTGGCACCAAAATCAACGGGACTTTCCAAAATGTCGTAATAACCCCGCCCCGTTGACGC
AAATGGGCGGTAGGCGTGTACGGTGGGAGGTCTATATAAGCAGAGCTCGTTTAGTGAACCGTCAGAATTC
GTGGTGACACAGCGAAG
Features (pLannotate 1.2.2; 16 found; start..end, strand, type, name):
      1..918     +  CDS            PPT1: PPT1_HUMAN - Also known as CLN1 From Homo sapiens (Human).
    958..994     -  misc_feature   MCS (fragment): pUC18/19 multiple cloning site
    995..1617    +  polyA_signal   hGH poly(A) signal: human growth hormone polyadenylation signal
   1646..1975    +  promoter       SV40 promoter: SV40 enhancer and early promoter
   2014..2032    -  promoter       T7 promoter: promoter for bacteriophage T7 RNA polymerase
   2070..2086    -  protein_bind   lac operator: The lac repressor binds to the lac operator to inhibit transcription in E. coli. This inhibition can be relieved by adding lactose or isopropyl-β-D-thiogalactopyranoside (IPTG). lac repressor encoded by lacI
   2094..2124    -  promoter       lac promoter: promoter for the E. coli lac operon
   2139..2160    -  protein_bind   CAP binding site: CAP binding activates transcription in the presence of cAMP. E. coli catabolite activator protein
   2173..2265    -  CDS            lacI (fragment): lac repressor; lacI; The lac repressor binds to the lac operator to inhibit transcription in E. coli. This inhibition can be relieved by adding lactose or isopropyl-β-D-thiogalactopyranoside (IPTG).
   2448..3036    -  rep_origin     ori: high-copy-number ColE1/pMB1/pBR322/pUC origin of replication
   3207..4067    -  CDS            AmpR: β-lactamase; bla; confers resistance to ampicillin, carbenicillin, and related antibiotics
   4068..4172    -  promoter       AmpR promoter: bla
   4199..4627    +  rep_origin     f1 ori (sequence partly withheld): f1 bacteriophage origin of replication; arrow indicates direction of (+) strand synthesis
   4658..4812    -  CDS            lacZα (fragment): LacZα fragment of β-galactosidase; lacZ fragment
   4972..5351    +  enhancer       CMV enhancer: human cytomegalovirus immediate early enhancer
   5353..5552    +  promoter       CMV promoter: human cytomegalovirus (CMV) immediate early promoter
