[The description below was written by a language model from this plasmid's Addgene catalogue record and pLannotate feature annotations shown in this document.]
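Description:
pCMV5-hPPT1 is a mammalian expression plasmid of about 5.6 kb that carries the human PPT1 cDNA (also known as CLN1 or INCL), which encodes palmitoyl-protein thioesterase-1. The record lists the backbone simply as "CMV", and the plasmid name points to the pCMV5 vector. In the circular map, the human cytomegalovirus immediate-early enhancer and promoter sit directly upstream of the PPT1 open reading frame. The annotated coding sequence is 918 bp, within an insert catalogued at roughly 980 bp. It is followed by a remnant of a pUC-type multiple cloning site and then the human growth hormone polyadenylation signal, which provides 3' end processing of the transcript. No epitope tags or reporter fusions are annotated, so the protein appears to be expressed in native form.

Beyond the expression cassette, an SV40 enhancer/early promoter region is annotated downstream of the poly(A) signal. It drives no annotated mammalian selection marker, so the plasmid is suited to transient expression or to co-transfection with a separate marker. Propagation in E. coli relies on a ColE1/pUC-type origin and the β-lactamase gene for ampicillin selection. The feature annotation describes this origin as high copy, whereas the catalogue entry lists the plasmid as low copy. An f1 origin allows single-stranded DNA production. A T7 promoter, lac promoter/operator elements, and lacI and lacZα fragments are leftovers of the cloning vector lineage.

The stated purpose is expression of human PPT1 in mammalian cells. The associated publication concerns recombinant PPT1 production for preclinical evaluation of enzyme replacement therapy in infantile neuronal ceroid lipofuscinosis.
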