Addgene plasmid #85815: pCMV5-hPPT1
Purpose: Expression of hPPT in mammalian cells
Depositing lab: Sandra Hofmann. Depositing organization: University of Texas Southwestern Medical Center. Publication: Human recombinant palmitoyl-protein thioesterase-1 (PPT1) for preclinical evaluation of enzyme replacement therapy for infantile neuronal ceroid lipofuscinosis. Lu JY, Hu J, Hofmann SL. Mol Genet Metab. 2010 Apr;99(4):374-8. doi: 10.1016/j.ymgme.2009.12.002. Epub 2009 Dec 5. PubMed 20036592.
Backbone
  Vector backbone: CMV
  Vector type: Mammalian Expression
Growth in bacteria
  Bacterial resistance: Ampicillin, 100 μg/mL
  Growth temperature: 37°C
  Growth strain: DH5alpha
  Copy number: Low Copy
Gene/Insert
  Gene/Insert name: human PPT1
  Species: H. sapiens (human)
  Insert size (bp): 980
  GenBank ID: NM_000310
  Entrez Gene: PPT1 (a.k.a. CLN1, INCL, PPT)
Terms and licenses: Academic/Nonprofit Terms; Industry Terms: Not Available to Industry
How to cite: pCMV5-hPPT1 was a gift from Sandra Hofmann (Addgene plasmid # 85815 ; http://n2t.net/addgene:85815 ; RRID:Addgene_85815)
